>Addgene plasmid #152268 | pGBW-m4134179 | depositor full sequence | sequence record 295280 | Full Sequence
CACCATGGCCGAAAATGTCACTGGCTTATTTAAGGATTGCAGTAAAGTGATCACAGGGTTGCACCCGACC
CAAGCGCCTACGCATCTTTCAGTAGACACCAAGTTCAAAACTGAGGGACTCTGTGTGGACATACCAGGTA
TTCCCAAGGATATGACATACAGACGCCTGATCTCGATGATGGGCTTCAAGATGAACTATCAGGTTAACGG
TTACCCCAATATGTTTATTACCCGAGAGGAAGCTATCCGGCACGTGCGTGCCTGGATAGGGTTTGACGTC
GAGGGCTGTCATGCAACTAGGGAAGCTGTAGGAACAAATCTGCCACTGCAACTCGGCTTCTCTACCGGAG
TCAACCTAGTTGCCGTGCCTACCGGGTATGTGGATACACCAAACAATACTGATTTTAGCAGAGTCTCCGC
AAAACCCCCTCCCGGGGACCAGTTCAAACACTTGATCCCCCTGATGTACAAGGGTTTACCATGGAACGTG
GTGCGGATTAAAATAGTTCAGATGCTCAGCGACACACTGAAGAATTTAAGTGATAGAGTTGTGTTTGTAC
TTTGGGCCCATGGCTTCGAGCTGACCTCTATGAAGTATTTCGTTAAAATTGGACCCGAACGAACGTGCTG
CCTGTGTGACCGGAGGGCGACGTGTTTCTCAACTGCTTCCGATACCTATGCCTGCTGGCACCATAGCATC
GGCTTTGATTACGTGTACAACCCTTTTATGATTGACGTGCAGCAGTGGGGATTCACTGGGAACCTACAGT
CGAATCACGATCTTTACTGTCAGGTCCATGGGAACGCACACGTTGCTAGCTGCGACGCAATCATGACACG
TTGCCTTGCTGTCCACGAGTGTTTTGTGAAACGAGTGGACTGGACTATTGAGTATCCTATCATTGGCGAC
GAACTGAAGATAAATGCGGCTTGTAGGAAGGTGCAGCATATGGTCGTCAAAGCCGCCCTCTTAGCTGATA
AGTTCCCGGTCCTGCACGATATTGGCAATCCAAAGGCCATCAAATGCGTACCCCAGGCAGATGTTGAGTG
GAAGTTTTACGACGCGCAACCATGCTCCGATAAGGCCTATAAAATCGAAGAGCTCTTCTACAGTTATGCC
ACCCATTCTGACAAGTTTACCGACGGTGTGTGTTTGTTTTGGAATTGCAACGTGGATCGCTACCCTGCAA
ACTCTATCGTTTGTCGCTTCGACACACGCGTATTGTCCAATCTGAATCTACCCGGATGCGACGGAGGTTC
ACTGTATGTGAACAAGCACGCCTTCCACACCCCCGCATTCGATAAATCCGCCTTTGTCAACCTTAAACAA
TTACCTTTCTTTTACTACAGCGACTCTCCTTGCGAATCCCATGGAAAGCAAGTAGTGAGTGATATCGATT
ACGTCCCACTCAAAAGTGCAACATGTATTACGAGATGCAATCTCGGTGGTGCAGTCTGTAGACACCATGC
CAATGAATATCGGCTGTATTTGGACGCCTATAACATGATGATTTCAGCTGGCTTCTCTCTTTGGGTTTAC
AAGCAGTTTGACACGTATAATCTGTGGAACACCTTTACAAGGCTGCAAGAAAACCTTTACTTTCAGTCGG
GGAAACCTATACCCAATCCACTTCTCGGCTTAGATTCTACCTAAGCTAGCTTGACTGACTGAGATACAGC
GTACCTTCAGCTCACAGACATGATAAGATACATTGATGAGTTTGGACAAACCACAACTAGAATGCAGTGA
AAAAAATGCTTTATTTGTGAAATTTGTGATGCTATTGCTTTATTTGTAACCATTATAAGCTGCAATAAAC
AAGTTAACAACAACAATTGCATTCATTTTATGTTTCAGGTTCAGGGGGAGGTGTGGGAGGTTTTTTAAAG
CAAGTAAAACCTCTACAAATGTGGTATTGGCCCATCTCTATCGGTATCGTAGCATAACCCCTTGGGGCCT
CTAAACGGGTCTTGAGGGGTTTTTTGTGCCCCTCGGGCCGGATTGCTATCTACCGGCATTGGCGCAGAAA
AAAATGCCTGATGCGACGCTGCGCGTCTTATACTCCCACATATGCCAGATTCAGCAACGGATACGGCTTC
CCCAACTTGCCCACTTCCATACGTGTCCTCCTTACCAGAAATTTATCCTTAAGGTCGTCAGCTATCCTGC
AGGCGATCTCTCGATTTCGATCAAGACATTCCTTTAATGGTCTTTTCTGGACACCACTAGGGGTCAGAAG
TAGTTCATCAAACTTTCTTCCCTCCCTAATCTCATTGGTTACCTTGGGCTATCGAAACTTAATTAACCAG
TCAAGTCAGCTACTTGGCGAGATCGACTTGTCTGGGTTTCGACTACGCTCAGAATTGCGTCAGTCAAGTT
CGATCTGGTCCTTGCTATTGCACCCGTTCTCCGATTACGAGTTTCATTTAAATCATGTGAGCAAAAGGCC
AGCAAAAGGCCAGGAACCGTAAAAAGGCCGCGTTGCTGGCGTTTTTCCATAGGCTCCGCCCCCCTGACGA
GCATCACAAAAATCGACGCTCAAGTCAGAGGTGGCGAAACCCGACAGGACTATAAAGATACCAGGCGTTT
CCCCCTGGAAGCTCCCTCGTGCGCTCTCCTGTTCCGACCCTGCCGCTTACCGGATACCTGTCCGCCTTTC
TCCCTTCGGGAAGCGTGGCGCTTTCTCATAGCTCACGCTGTAGGTATCTCAGTTCGGTGTAGGTCGTTCG
CTCCAAGCTGGGCTGTGTGCACGAACCCCCCGTTCAGCCCGACCGCTGCGCCTTATCCGGTAACTATCGT
CTTGAGTCCAACCCGGTAAGACACGACTTATCGCCACTGGCAGCAGCCACTGGTAACAGGATTAGCAGAG
CGAGGTATGTAGGCGGTGCTACAGAGTTCTTGAAGTGGTGGCCTAACTACGGCTACACTAGAAGAACAGT
ATTTGGTATCTGCGCTCTGCTGAAGCCAGTTACCTTCGGAAAAAGAGTTGGTAGCTCTTGATCCGGCAAA
CAAACCACCGCTGGTAGCGGTGGTTTTTTTGTTTGCAAGCAGCAGATTACGCGCAGAAAAAAAGGATCTC
AAGAAGATCCTTTGATCTTTTCTACGGGGTCTGACGCTCAGTGGAACGAAAACTCACGTTAAGGGATTTT
GGTCATGAGATTATCAAAAAGGATCTTCACCTAGATCCTTTTAAATTAAAAATGAAGTTTTAAATCAATC
TAAAGTATATATGAGTAAACTTGGTCTGACAGTTACCAATGCTTAATCAGTGAGGCACCTATCTCAGCGA
TCTGTCTATTTCGTTCATCCATAGTTGCATTTAAATTTCCGAACTCTCCAAGGCCCTCGTCGGAAAATCT
TCAAACCTTTCGTCCGATCCATCTTGCAGGCTACCTCTCGAACGAACTATCGCAAGTCTCTTGGCCGGCC
TTGCGCCTTGGCTATTGCTTGGCAGCGCCTATCGCCAGGTATTACTCCAATCCCGAATATCCGAGATCGG
GATCACCCGAGAGAAGTTCAACCTACATCCTCAATCCCGATCTATCCGAGATCCGAGGAATATCGAAATC
GGGGCGCGCCTGGCCTCCGCGCCGGGTTTTGGCGCCTCCCGCGGGCGCCCCCCTCGTCACGGCGAGCGCT
GCCACGTCAGACGAAGGGCGCAGGAGCGTCCTGATCCTTCCGCCCGGACGCTCAGGACAGCGGCCCGCTG
CTCATAAGACTCGGCCTTAGAACCCCAGTATCAGCAGAAGGACATTTTAGGACGGGACTTGGGTGACTCT
AGGGCACTGGTTTTCTTTCCAGAGAGCGGAACAGGCGAGGAAAAGTAGTCCCTTCTCGGCGATTCTGCGG
AGGGATCTCCGTGGGGCGGTGAACGCCGATGATTATATAAGGACGCGCCGGGTGTGGCACAGCTAGTTCC
GTCGCAGCCGGGATTTGGGTCGCGGTTCTTGTTTGTGGATCGCTGTGATCGTCACTTGGTGAGTAGCGGG
CTGCTGGGCTGGCCGGGGCTTTCGTGGCCGCCGGGCCGCTCGGTGGGACGGAAGCGTGTGGAGAGACCGC
CAAGGGCTGTAGTCTGGGTCCGCGAGCAAGGTTGCCCTGAACTGGGGGTTGGGGGGAGCGCAGCAAAATG
GCGGCTGTTCCCGAGTCTTGAATGGAAGACGCTTGTGAGGCGGGCTGTGAGGTCGTTGAAACAAGGTGGG
GGGCATGGTGGGCGGCAAGAACCCAAGGTCTTGAGCCCTTCGCTAATGCGGGAAAGCTCTTATTCGGGTG
AGATGGGCTGGGCACCATCTGGGGACCCTGACGTGAAGTTTGTCACTGACTGGAGAACTCGGTTTGTCGT
CTGTTGCGGGGGCGGCAGTTATGGCGGTGCCGTTGGGCAGTGCACCCGTACCTTTGGGAGCGCGCGCCCT
CGTCGTGTCGTGACGTCACCCGTTCTGTTGGCTTATAATGCAGGGTGGGGCCACCTGCCGGTAGGTGTGC
GGTAGGCTTTTCTCCGTCGCAGGACGCAGGGTTCGGGCCTAGGGTAGGCTCTCCTGAATCGACAGGCGCC
GGACCTCTGGTGAGGGGAGGGATAAGTGAGGCGTCAGTTTCTTTGGTCGGTTTTATGTACCTATCTTCTT
AAGTAGCTGAAGCTCCGGTTTTGAACTATGCGCTCGGGGTTGGCGAGTGTGTTTTGTGAAGTTTTTTAGG
CACCTTTTGAAATGTAATCATTTGGGTCAATATGTAATTTTCAGTGTTAGACTTGTAAATTGTCCGCTAA
ATTCTGGCCGTTTTTGGCTTTTTTGTTAGACAACATGACCGAGTACAAGCCCACGGTGCGCCTCGCCACC
CGCGACGACGTCCCCAGGGCCGTACGCACCCTCGCCGCCGCGTTCGCCGACTACCCCGCCACGCGCCACA
CCGTCGATCCGGACCGCCACATCGAGCGGGTCACCGAGCTGCAAGAACTCTTCCTCACGCGCGTCGGGCT
CGACATCGGCAAGGTGTGGGTCGCGGACGACGGCGCCGCGGTGGCGGTCTGGACCACGCCGGAGAGCGTC
GAAGCGGGGGCGGTGTTCGCCGAGATCGGCCCGCGCATGGCCGAGTTGAGCGGTTCCCGGCTGGCCGCGC
AGCAACAGATGGAGGGCCTCCTGGCGCCGCACCGGCCCAAGGAGCCCGCGTGGTTCCTGGCCACCGTCGG
CGTCTCGCCCGACCACCAGGGCAAGGGTCTGGGCAGCGCCGTCGTGCTCCCCGGAGTGGAGGCCGCCGAG
CGCGCCGGGGTGCCCGCCTTCCTGGAGACCTCCGCGCCCCGCAACCTCCCCTTCTACGAGCGGCTCGGCT
TCACCGTCACCGCCGACGTCGAGGTGCCCGAAGGACCGCGCACCTGGTGCATGACCCGCAAGCCCGGTGC
CTAGGCTAGTATGTAAGCCTAGTCTTAGATAATAAAATCGCTATCCATCGAAGATGGATGTGTGTTGGTT
TTTTGTGTGTGTAACGCTAGGCGCGCCTGGTGTACCGAGAACGATCCTCTCAGTGCGAGTCTCGACGATC
CATATCGTTGCTTGGCAGTCAGCCAGTCGGAATCCAGCTTGGGACCCAGGAAGTCCAATCGTCAGATATT
GTACTCAAGCCTGGTCACGGCAGCGTACCGATCTGTTTAAACCTAGATATTGATAGTCTGATCGGTCAAC
GTATAATCGAGTCCTAGCTTTTGCAAACATCTATCAAGAGACAGGATCAGCAGGAGGCTTTCGCATGAGT
ATTCAACATTTCCGTGTCGCCCTTATTCCCTTTTTTGCGGCATTTTGCCTTCCTGTTTTTGCTCACCCAG
AAACGCTGGTGAAAGTAAAAGATGCTGAAGATCAGTTGGGTGCGCGAGTGGGTTACATCGAACTGGATCT
CAACAGCGGTAAGATCCTTGAGAGTTTTCGCCCCGAAGAACGCTTTCCAATGATGAGCACTTTTAAAGTT
CTGCTATGTGGCGCGGTATTATCCCGTATTGACGCCGGGCAAGAGCAACTCGGTCGCCGCATACACTATT
CTCAGAATGACTTGGTTGAGTATTCACCAGTCACAGAAAAGCATCTTACGGATGGCATGACAGTAAGAGA
ATTATGCAGTGCTGCCATAACCATGAGTGATAACACTGCGGCCAACTTACTTCTGACAACGATTGGAGGA
CCGAAGGAGCTAACCGCTTTTTTGCACAACATGGGGGATCATGTAACTCGCCTTGATCGTTGGGAACCGG
AGCTGAATGAAGCCATACCAAACGACGAGCGTGACACCACGATGCCTGTAGCAATGGCAACAACCTTGCG
TAAACTATTAACTGGCGAACTACTTACTCTAGCTTCCCGGCAACAGTTGATAGACTGGATGGAGGCGGAT
AAAGTTGCAGGACCACTTCTGCGCTCGGCCCTTCCGGCTGGCTGGTTTATTGCTGATAAATCTGGAGCCG
GTGAGCGTGGGTCTCGCGGTATCATTGCAGCACTGGGGCCAGATGGTAAGCCCTCCCGTATCGTAGTTAT
CTACACGACGGGGAGTCAGGCAACTATGGATGAACGAAATAGACAGATCGCTGAGATAGGTGCCTCACTG
ATTAAGCATTGGTAACCGATTCTAGGTGCATTGGCGCAGAAAAAAATGCCTGATGCGACGCTGCGCGTCT
TATACTCCCACATATGCCAGATTCAGCAACGGATACGGCTTCCCCAACTTGCCCACTTCCATACGTGTCC
TCCTTACCAGAAATTTATCCTTAAGATCGTTTAAACTCGACTCTGGCTCTATCGAATCTCCGTCGTTTCG
AGCTTACGCGAACAGCCGTGGCGCTCATTTGCTCGTCGGGCATCGAATCTCGTCAGCTATCGTCAGCTTA
CCTTTTTGGCAGCGATCGCGGCTCCCGACATCTTGGACCATTAGCTCCACAGGTATCTTCTTCCCTCTAG
TGGTCATAACAGCAGCTTCAGCTACCTCTCAATTCAAAAAACCCCTCAAGACCCGTTTAGAGGCCCCAAG
GGGTTATGCTATCAATCGTTGCGTTACACACACAAAAAACCAACACACATCCATCTTCGATGGATAGCGA
TTTTATTATCTAACTGCTGATCGAGTGTAGCCAGATCTAGTAATCAATTACGGGGTCATTAGTTCATAGC
CCATATATGGAGTTCCGCGTTACATAACTTACGGTAAATGGCCCGCCTGGCTGACCGCCCAACGACCCCC
GCCCATTGACGTCAATAATGACGTATGTTCCCATAGTAACGCCAATAGGGACTTTCCATTGACGTCAATG
GGTGGAGTATTTACGGTAAACTGCCCACTTGGCAGTACATCAAGTGTATCATATGCCAAGTACGCCCCCT
ATTGACGTCAATGACGGTAAATGGCCCGCCTGGCATTATGCCCAGTACATGACCTTATGGGACTTTCCTA
CTTGGCAGTACATCTACGTATTAGTCATCGCTATTACCATGCTGATGCGGTTTTGGCAGTACATCAATGG
GCGTGGATAGCGGTTTGACTCACGGGGATTTCCAAGTCTCCACCCCATTGACGTCAATGGGAGTTTGTTT
TGGCACCAAAATCAACGGGACTTTCCAAAATGTCGTAACAACTCCGCCCCATTGACGCAAATGGGCGGTA
GGCGTGTACGGTGGGAGGTCTATATAAGCAGAGCTGGTTTAGTGAACCGTCAGATCAGATCTTTGTCGAT
CCTACCATCCACTCGACACACCCGCCAGCGGCCGC
Features (pLannotate 1.2.2; 19 found; start..end, strand, type, name):
   1704..1825    -  polyA_signal   SV40 poly(A) signal: SV40 polyadenylation signal
   1848..1917    -  CDS            large T antigen (fragment): large T antigen from SV40 (simian virus 40)
   1940..1986    +  terminator     T7 terminator: transcription terminator for bacteriophage T7 RNA polymerase
   2016..2152    +  terminator     rrnG terminator: transcription terminator from the E. coli ribosomal RNA rrnG operon (Albrechtsen et al., 1991)
   2197..2268    +  misc_feature   3' β-globin insulator: insulator downstream of the human β-globin locus (Farrell et al., 2002)
   2494..3082    -  rep_origin     ori: high-copy-number ColE1/pMB1/pBR322/pUC origin of replication
   3254..3318    -  CDS            bla(M) (fragment): β-lactamase lacking the signal sequence; bla(M); allows cytosolic expression of β-lactamase
   3582..4791    +  promoter       UbC promoter: human ubiquitin C promoter
   4795..5392    +  CDS            PuroR (fragment): puromycin N-acetyltransferase; pac from Streptomyces; confers resistance to puromycin
   5421..5469    +  polyA_signal   poly(A) signal: synthetic polyadenylation signal
   5735..6595    +  CDS            AmpR: β-lactamase; bla; confers resistance to ampicillin, carbenicillin, and related antibiotics
   6608..6744    +  terminator     rrnG terminator: transcription terminator from the E. coli ribosomal RNA rrnG operon (Albrechtsen et al., 1991)
   6889..6960    +  misc_feature   5' β-globin insulator: insulator upstream of the human β-globin locus (Farrell et al., 2002)
   6965..7011    -  terminator     T7 terminator: transcription terminator for bacteriophage T7 RNA polymerase
   7029..7077    -  polyA_signal   poly(A) signal: synthetic polyadenylation signal
   7158..7461    +  enhancer       CMV enhancer: human cytomegalovirus immediate early enhancer
   7534..7551    -  promoter       CMV promoter (fragment): human cytomegalovirus (CMV) immediate early promoter
   7614..7665    +  promoter       CMVd2 promoter: truncated human cytomegalovirus (CMV) immediate early promoter that yields moderately reduced expression relative to the full-length promoter
   7731..1603    +  CDS            rep (fragment) (across the origin): R1AB_SARS2 - Experimental evidence at protein level: Swiss-Prot protein existence level 1. [2'-O-methyltransferase]: Methyltransferase that mediates mRNA cap 2'-O-ribose methylation to the 5'-cap structure of viral mRNAs. N7-methyl guanosine cap is a prerequisite for binding of nsp16. Therefore plays an essential role in viral mRNAs cap methylation which is essential to evade immune system. From Severe acute respiratory syndrome coronavirus 2 (2019-nCoV) (SARS-CoV-2).
