[The description below was written by a language model from this plasmid's Addgene catalogue record and pLannotate feature annotations shown in this document.]
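Description:
pGBW-m4134179 is a mammalian expression plasmid built on the pTwist_CMV_Puro_6 backbone that carries the wild-type coding sequence for the SARS-CoV-2 3'-to-5' exonuclease, a mature cleavage product of the ORF1ab replicase polyprotein. The roughly 1.6 kb insert spans the numbering origin of the 7.7 kb circular sequence. The automated annotation matches it to a fragment of the SARS-CoV-2 replicase polyprotein; the 2'-O-methyltransferase text attached to that hit is generic to the polyprotein database entry and does not describe this insert. Expression is driven by the human cytomegalovirus immediate-early enhancer and promoter (annotated as a CMV enhancer plus promoter fragments) and terminated by an SV40 polyadenylation signal. According to the catalogue record, the backbone supplies a C-terminal TEV-cleavable V5 epitope tag, which would allow immunodetection or capture of the protein and removal of the tag by protease. This tag is not separately called out in the feature table.

A second mammalian cassette places a puromycin N-acetyltransferase gene under the human ubiquitin C promoter with a synthetic poly(A) signal, allowing puromycin selection of transfected cells. In bacteria, the plasmid replicates from a high-copy ColE1/pUC-type origin and is selected with ampicillin through the β-lactamase gene. The backbone also contains β-globin insulator elements, T7 and rrnG transcription terminators and an additional synthetic poly(A) signal, which serve to isolate the individual transcription units from read-through. The construct is suited to transient or puromycin-selected expression of the tagged viral exonuclease in mammalian cells, for example for localisation, interaction or biochemical studies, although the record gives no purpose beyond mammalian expression.
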