Addgene plasmid #152268: pGBW-m4134179
Purpose: Mammalian expression plasmid for SARS-CoV-2 3'-to-5' exonuclease
Depositing lab: Ginkgo Bioworks & Benjie Chen. Depositing organization: Ginkgo Bioworks.
Backbone
  Vector backbone: pTwist_CMV_Puro_6
  Backbone size w/o insert (bp): 6080
  Vector type: Mammalian Expression
  Selectable markers: Puromycin
Growth in bacteria
  Bacterial resistance: Ampicillin, 100 μg/mL
  Growth temperature: 37°C
  Growth strain: DH5alpha
  Copy number: High Copy
Gene/Insert
  Gene/Insert name: SARS-CoV-2 3'-to-5' exonuclease
  Species: Severe acute respiratory syndrome coronavirus 2
  Insert size (bp): 1580
  Mutation: wt
  Entrez Gene: ORF1ab (a.k.a. GU280_gp01)
  Promoter: CMV
  Tag / fusion protein: Cleavable TEV;V5 (C terminal on backbone)
  Cloning method: Unknown
Resource information
  A portion of this plasmid was derived from a plasmid made by: GinkgoBioworks
Depositor comments: NCBI reference sequence: YP_009725309.1
How to cite: pGBW-m4134179 was a gift from Ginkgo Bioworks & Benjie Chen (Addgene plasmid # 152268 ; http://n2t.net/addgene:152268 ; RRID:Addgene_152268)
